Addgene plasmid #43186: I-TCTT
Depositing lab: Chad Cowan & Kiran Musunuru. Depositing organization: Harvard University. Publication: A TALEN Genome-Editing System for Generating Human Stem Cell-Based Disease Models. Ding Q, Lee YK, Schaefer EA, Peters DT, Veres A, Kim K, Kuperwasser N, Motola DL, Meissner TB, Hendriks WT, Trevisan M, Gupta RM, Moisan A, Banks E, Friesen M, Schinzel RT, Xia F, Tang A, Xia Y, Figueroa E, Wann A, Ahfeldt T, Daheron L, Zhang F, Rubin LL, Peng LF, Chung RT, Musunuru K, Cowan CA. Cell Stem Cell. 2012 Dec 12. pii: S1934-5909(12)00645-5. doi: 10.1016/j.stem.2012.11.011. PubMed 23246482.
Backbone
  Vector backbone: pCRII-TOPO
  Backbone manufacturer: Invitrogen
  Backbone size w/o insert (bp): 3973
  Vector type: Bacterial Cloning
Growth in bacteria
  Bacterial resistance: Ampicillin and Kanamycin, 100 & 50 μg/mL
  Growth temperature: 37°C
  Growth strain: Top10
  Copy number: High Copy
Gene/Insert
  Gene/Insert name: I-TCTT
  Species: Synthetic
  Insert size (bp): 424
  Cloning method: TOPO Cloning
  Sequencing primers: 5′ T7; 3′ M13-rev
Terms and licenses: Academic/Nonprofit Terms; Industry Terms: Not Available to Industry
How to cite: I-TCTT was a gift from Chad Cowan & Kiran Musunuru (Addgene plasmid # 43186 ; http://n2t.net/addgene:43186 ; RRID:Addgene_43186)
