[The description below was written by a language model from this plasmid's Addgene catalogue record.]
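Description:
I-TCTT is a bacterial cloning plasmid built on the commercial pCRII-TOPO backbone (about 4 kb without insert), carrying a 424 bp synthetic insert introduced by TOPO cloning. It is maintained at high copy number in E. coli, and the record lists both ampicillin and kanamycin resistance, consistent with the dual markers carried by this backbone. No feature table accompanies the entry, so individual backbone elements such as the origin of replication are not itemised here. The listed sequencing primers (T7 on the 5′ side and M13 reverse on the 3′ side) indicate that the insert sits in the usual TOPO cloning site, flanked by those standard priming sites.

The record names the insert only as "I-TCTT" and does not describe its contents. The associated publication describes a TALEN genome-editing system for generating human stem cell-based disease models. Given that context, the name and the insert size are consistent with a pre-assembled module of four TAL effector repeats specifying the bases T, C, T and T, with the "I" prefix probably marking its position in an ordered assembly scheme. This interpretation is an inference, not something the catalogue fields state. There is no promoter, tag or reporter recorded for expression of the insert, and the vector type is given simply as bacterial cloning. The plasmid is therefore best understood as a storage and propagation vehicle for a synthetic building block, one member of a larger library of parts from which custom TALEN arrays would be assembled into a separate expression vector, and not as a construct used directly in mammalian cells.
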