>Addgene plasmid #43186 | I-TCTT | depositor partial sequence | sequence record 58451 | I-TCTT sequence 424 bps
CGTCTCCTGACCCCAGAGCAGGTCGTGGCCATTGCCTCGAATGGAGGGGGCAAACAGGCGTTGGAAACCG
TACAACGATTGCTGCCGGTGCTGTGCCAAGCGCACGGACTCACCCCAGAGCAGGTCGTGGCGATCGCAAG
CCACGACGGAGGAAAGCAAGCCTTGGAAACAGTACAGAGGCTGTTGCCTGTGCTGTGCCAAGCGCACGGC
CTCACCCCAGAGCAGGTCGTGGCCATTGCCTCGAATGGAGGGGGCAAACAGGCGTTGGAAACCGTACAAC
GATTGCTGCCGGTGCTGTGCCAAGCGCACGGATTAACCCCAGAGCAGGTCGTGGCCATTGCCTCGAATGG
AGGGGGCAAACAGGCGTTGGAAACCGTACAACGATTGCTGCCGGTGCTGTGCCAAGCGCACGGCTTAAGA
GACG
