>Addgene plasmid #43186 | I-TCTT | addgene partial sequence | sequence record 61948 | M13-F20 5'-TGTAAAACGACGGCCAGT-3'
GAATTGGGCCCTCTAGATGCATGCTCGAGCGGCCGCCAGTGTGATGGATATCTGCAGAATTCGCCCTTAT
ATAGATGCCGTCCTAGCGCGTCTCCTGACCCCAGAGCAGGTCGTGGCCATTGCCTCGAATGGAGGGGGCA
AACAGGCGTTGGAAACCGTACAACGATTGCTGCCGGTGCTGTGCCAAGCGCACGGACTCACCCCAGAGCA
GGTCGTGGCGATCGCAAGCCACGACGGAGGAAAGCAAGCCTTGGAAACAGTACAGAGGCTGTTGCCTGTG
CTGTGCCAAGCGCACGGCCTCACCCCAGAGCAGGTCGTGGCCATTGCCTCGAATGGAGGGGGCAAACAGG
CGTTGGAAACCGTACAACGATTGCTGCCGGTGCTGTGCCAAGCGCACGGATTAACCCCAGAGCAGGTCGT
GGCCATTGCCTCGAATGGAGGGGGCAAACAGGCGTTGGAAACCGTACAACGATTGCTGCCGGTGCTGTGC
CAAGCGCACGGCTTAAGAGACGTGGGCACAGGAAAGATACTTAAGGGCGAATTCCAGCACACTGGCGGCC
GTTACTAGTGGATCCGAGCTCGGTACCAAGCTTGGCGTAATCATGGTCATAGCTGTTTCCTGTGTGAAAT
TGTTATCCGCTCACAATTCCACACAACATACGAGCCGGAAGCATAAAGTGTAAAGCCTGGGGTGCCTAAT
GAGTGAGCTAACTCACATTAATTGCGTTGCGCTCACTGCCCGCTTTCCAGTCGGGAAACCTGTCGTGCCA
GCTGCATTAATGAATCGGCCAACGCGCGGGGAGAGGCGGTTTGCGTATTGGGCGCTCTTCCGCTTCCTCG
CTCACTGACTCGCTGCGCTCGGTCGTTCGGCTGCGGCGAGCGGTATCAGCTCACTCAAAGGCGGTAATAC
GGTTATCCACAGAATCAGGGGATAACGCAGGAAAGAACATGTGAGCAAAAGGCCAGCAAAAAGGCCAGGA
ACCGTA
